Addgene plasmid #72243: pGSKU
Purpose: Contains the CORE cassette with convergent KlURA3 and KanMX4 markers and the I-SceI gene under the inducible GAL1 promoter
Depositing lab: Michael Resnick & Francesca Storici. Depositing organization: National Institute of Environmental Health Sciences (NIEHS). Publication: Chromosomal site-specific double-strand breaks are efficiently targeted for repair by oligonucleotides in yeast. Storici F, Durham CL, Gordenin DA, Resnick MA. Proc Natl Acad Sci U S A. 2003 Dec 9;100(25):14994-9. Epub 2003 Nov 20. 10.1073/pnas.2036296100 PubMed 14630945.
Backbone
  Vector backbone: pFA6aKlURA3
  Vector type: Bacterial Expression
Growth in bacteria
  Bacterial resistance: Ampicillin, 100 μg/mL
  Growth temperature: 37°C
  Growth strain: DH5alpha
  Copy number: Unknown
Gene/Insert 1
  Gene/Insert name: KlURA3 (alt name: URA3 gene from Kluyveromyces lactis)
Gene/Insert 2
  Gene/Insert name: kanMX4 (alt name: provides resistance to G418)
Gene/Insert 3
  Gene/Insert name: I-SceI (alt name: I-SceI endonuclease)
  Species: S. cerevisiae (budding yeast)
Resource information
  A portion of this plasmid was derived from a plasmid made by: This plasmid was created by Francesca Storici.
Terms and licenses: Academic/Nonprofit Terms; Industry Terms: Not Available to Industry
Depositor comments: The Resnik and Storici Labs recommend reading the following review articles for more information on this plasmid: Storici and Resnick Method Enzymol 2006 PMID: 16793410 Stuckey et al., Meth. Mol. Biol. 2011 PMID: 21660695 Stuckey and Storici Methods Enzymol 2013 PMID: 24182920
How to cite: pGSKU was a gift from Michael Resnick & Francesca Storici (Addgene plasmid # 72243 ; http://n2t.net/addgene:72243 ; RRID:Addgene_72243)
