[The description below was written by a language model from this plasmid's Addgene catalogue record and pLannotate feature annotations shown in this document.]
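Description:
pGSKU is a 6,968 bp E. coli-propagated template plasmid built on the pFA6aKlURA3 backbone. It carries a CORE (counterselectable marker plus reporter) cassette for yeast genome engineering. It is maintained in bacteria through a high-copy ColE1/pUC-type origin and selected with ampicillin via the AmpR (β-lactamase) gene and its promoter. The annotation shows no yeast replication origin or centromere, which fits a role as a source of cassette DNA rather than as a plasmid that replicates in yeast. Leftover backbone elements include a lac promoter/operator region, short lacI, rop and bom fragments, and T3 and SP6 phage promoters.

The payload has three parts. The first is the Kluyveromyces lactis URA3 gene, which the automated annotation labels by homology to the S. cerevisiae URA3 protein. It allows selection on uracil-free medium and counterselection with 5-fluoroorotic acid. The second is kanMX4, which confers G418 resistance in yeast. It lies on the opposite strand, so the two markers are transcribed convergently, as the record states. The third is the I-SceI homing endonuclease coding sequence, placed under the galactose-inducible, Gal4-regulated GAL1 promoter next to kanMX.

According to the associated publication, the system is used to target site-specific chromosomal double-strand breaks for repair by oligonucleotides in yeast. In such approaches the cassette is integrated at a chosen locus, and galactose induction of I-SceI then cuts at a recognition site next to the cassette. The break stimulates replacement of the cassette by oligonucleotides carrying the desired change, and loss of both markers identifies the edited clones. No I-SceI recognition site is annotated in the plasmid, and the record does not state how that site is supplied.
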