Features (pLannotate 1.2.2; 17 found; start..end, strand, type, name):
     51..89      +  CDS            lacI (fragment): lac repressor; lacI; The lac repressor binds to the lac operator to inhibit transcription in E. coli. This inhibition can be relieved by adding lactose or isopropyl-β-D-thiogalactopyranoside (IPTG).
    102..123     +  protein_bind   CAP binding site: CAP binding activates transcription in the presence of cAMP. E. coli catabolite activator protein
    138..168     +  promoter       lac promoter: promoter for the E. coli lac operon
    176..192     +  protein_bind   lac operator: The lac repressor binds to the lac operator to inhibit transcription in E. coli. This inhibition can be relieved by adding lactose or isopropyl-β-D-thiogalactopyranoside (IPTG). lac repressor encoded by lacI
    237..255     +  promoter       T3 promoter: promoter for bacteriophage T3 RNA polymerase
    626..1411    +  CDS            URA3: PYRF_YEAST - Experimental evidence at protein level: Swiss-Prot protein existence level 1. From Saccharomyces cerevisiae (strain ATCC 204508 / S288c) (Baker's yeast).
   1777..1801    -  misc_feature   MCS (fragment): pBluescript multiple cloning site
   1843..3199    -  gene           kanMX: yeast selectable marker conferring kanamycin resistance (Wach et al., 1994)
   3254..3958    -  CDS            SCEI (sequence partly withheld): SCE1_YEAST - Also known as OMEGA, SECY. Experimental evidence at protein level: Swiss-Prot protein existence level 1. Mitochondrial DNA endonuclease involved in intron homing. It introduces a specific double-strand break in the DNA of the 21S rRNA gene and thus mediates the insertion of an intron, containing its own coding sequence (group I intron), into an intronless gene. Specifically recognizes and cleaves the sequence 5'-TAGGGATAACAGGGTAAT-3'. From Saccharomyces cerevisiae (strain ATCC 204508 / S288c) (Baker's yeast).
   3981..4422    -  promoter       GAL1 promoter: S. cerevisiae GAL1; inducible promoter, regulated by Gal4
   4646..4699    -  CDS            lacI (fragment): lac repressor; lacI; The lac repressor binds to the lac operator to inhibit transcription in E. coli. This inhibition can be relieved by adding lactose or isopropyl-β-D-thiogalactopyranoside (IPTG).
   4882..5470    -  rep_origin     ori: high-copy-number ColE1/pMB1/pBR322/pUC origin of replication
   5641..6501    -  CDS            AmpR: β-lactamase; bla; confers resistance to ampicillin, carbenicillin, and related antibiotics
   6502..6606    -  promoter       AmpR promoter: bla
   6701..6736    +  CDS            rop (fragment): Rop protein, which maintains plasmids at low copy number; rop
   6838..6889    +  misc_feature   bom (fragment): basis of mobility region from pBR322
   6952..2       +  promoter       SP6 promoter (across the origin): promoter for bacteriophage SP6 RNA polymerase
>Addgene plasmid #72243 | pGSKU | depositor full sequence | sequence record 136113 | pGSKU sequence 6968 bps
GAACGCGGCCGCCAGCTGAAGCTTCGTACGCTGCAGGTCGACGGATCCCCCTGGCACGACAGGTTTCCCG
ACTGGAAAGCGGGCAGTGAGCGCAACGCAATTAATGTGAGTTACCTCACTCATTAGGCACCCCAGGCTTT
ACACTTTATGCTTCCGGCTCCTATGTTGTGTGGAATTGTGAGCGGATAACAATTTCACACAGGAAACAGC
TATGACCATGATTACGCCAAGCTCGGAATTAACCCTCACTAAAGGGAACAAAAGCTGGTACCGGGCCCGG
AGACAATCATATGGGAGAAGCAATTGGAAGATAGAAAAAAGGTACTCGGTACATAAATATATGTGATTCT
GGGTAGAAGATCGGTCTGCATTGGATGGTGGTAACGCATTTTTTTACACACATTACTTGCCTCGAGCATC
AAATGGTGGTTATTCGTGGATCTATATCACGTGATTTGCTTAAGAATTGTCGTTCATGGTGACACTTTTA
GCTTTGACATGATTAAGCTCATCTCAATTGATGTTATCTAAAGTCATTTCAACTATCTAAGATGTGGTTG
TGATTGGGCCATTTTGTGAAAGCCAGTACGCCAGCGTCAATACACTCCCGTCAATTAGTTGCACCATGTC
CACAAAATCATATACCAGTAGAGCTGAGACTCATGCAAGTCCGGTTGCATCGAAACTTTTACGTTTAATG
GATGAAAAGAAGACCAATTTGTGTGCTTCTCTTGACGTTCGTTCGACTGATGAGCTATTGAAACTAGTTG
AAACGTTGGGTCCATACATTTGCCTTTTGAAAACACACGTTGATATCTTGGATGATTTCAGTTATGAGGG
TACTGTCGTTCCATTGAAAGCATTGGCAGAGAAATACAAGTTCTTGATATTTGAGGACAGAAAATTCGCC
GATATCGGTAACACAGTCAAATTACAATATACATCGGGCGTTTACCGTATCGCAGAATGGTCTGATATCA
CCAACGCCCACGGGGTTACTGGTGCTGGTATTGTTGCTGGCTTGAAACAAGGTGCGCAAGAGGTCACCAA
AGAACCAAGGGGATTATTGATGCTTGCTGAATTGTCTTCCAAGGGTTCTCTAGCACACGGTGAATATACT
AAGGGTACCGTTGATATTGCAAAGAGTGATAAAGATTTCGTTATTGGGTTCATTGCTCAGAACGATATGG
GAGGAAGAGAAGAAGGGTTTGATTGGCTAATCATGACCCCAGGTGTAGGTTTAGACGACAAAGGCGATGC
ATTGGGTCAGCAGTACAGAACCGTCGACGAAGTTGTAAGTGGTGGATCAGATATCATCATTGTTGGCAGA
GGACTTTTCGCCAAGGGTAGAGATCCTAAGGTTGAAGGTGAAAGATACAGAAATGCTGGATGGGAAGCGT
ACCAAAAGAGAATCAGCGCTCCCCATTAATTATACAGGAAACTTAATAGAACAAATCACATATTTAATCT
AATAGCCACCTGCATTGGCACGGTGCAACACTCACTTCAACTTCATCTTACAAAAGATCACGTGATCTGT
TGTATTGAACTGAAAATTTTTTGTTTGCTTCTCTCTCTCTCTTTCATTATGTGAGAGTTTAAAAACCAGA
AACTACATCATCGAAAAAGAGTTTAAACCATTACAACCATTGCGATAAGCCCTCTCAAACTTCCTCCAGA
CTGTTTGTCATCCAATTGGTAAGATTAATTATCATATACCCCGGATAAGAAAAGAAGCAAGCACACAATG
GATCAACTTAATGGTAAGGAACAACAAGCGGCCGCCACCGCGGTGGAGCTCGTTTTCGACACTGGATGGC
GGCGTTAGTATCGAATCGACAGCAGTATAGCGACCAGCATTCACATACGATTGACGCATGATATTACTTT
CTGCGCACTTAACTTCGCATCTGGGCAGATGATGTCGAGGCGAAAAAAAATATAAATCACGCTAACATTT
GATTAAAATAGAACAACTACAATATAAAAAAACTATACAAATGACAAGTTCTTGAAAACAAGAATCTTTT
TATTGTCAGTACTGATTAGAAAAACTCATCGAGCATCAAATGAAACTGCAATTTATTCATATCAGGATTA
TCAATACCATATTTTTGAAAAAGCCGTTTCTGTAATGAAGGAGAAAACTCACCGAGGCAGTTCCATAGGA
TGGCAAGATCCTGGTATCGGTCTGCGATTCCGACTCGTCCAACATCAATACAACCTATTAATTTCCCCTC
GTCAAAAATAAGGTTATCAAGTGAGAAATCACCATGAGTGACGACTGAATCCGGTGAGAATGGCAAAAGC
TTATGCATTTCTTTCCAGACTTGTTCAACAGGCCAGCCATTACGCTCGTCATCAAAATCACTCGCATCAA
CCAAACCGTTATTCATTCGTGATTGCGCCTGAGCGAGACGAAATACGCGATCGCTGTTAAAAGGACAATT
ACAAACAGGAATCGAATGCAACCGGCGCAGGAACACTGCCAGCGCATCAACAATATTTTCACCTGAATCA
GGATATTCTTCTAATACCTGGAATGCTGTTTTGCCGGGGATCGCAGTGGTGAGTAACCATGCATCATCAG
GAGTACGGATAAAATGCTTGATGGTCGGAAGAGGCATAAATTCCGTCAGCCAGTTTAGTCTGACCATCTC
ATCTGTAACATCATTGGCAACGCTACCTTTGCCATGTTTCAGAAACAACTCTGGCGCATCGGGCTTCCCA
TACAATCGATAGATTGTCGCACCTGATTGCCCGACATTATCGCGAGCCCATTTATACCCATATAAATCAG
CATCCATGTTGGAATTTAATCGCGGCCTCGAAACGTGAGTCTTTTCCTTACCCATGGTTGTTTATGTTCG
GATGTGATGTGAGAACTGTATCCTAGCAAGATTTTAAAAGGAAGTATATGAAAGAAGAACCTCAGTGGCA
AATCCTAACCTTTTATATTTCTCTACAGGGGCGCGGCGTGGGGACAATTCAACGCGTCTGTGAGGGGAGC
GTTTCCCTGCTCGCAGGTCTGCAGCGAGGAGCCGTAATTTTTGCTTCGCGCCGTGCGGCCATCAAAATGT
ATGGATGCAAATGATTATACATGGGGATGTATGGGCTAAATGTACGGGCGACAGTCACATCATGCCCCTG
AGCTGCGCACGTCAAGACTGTCAAGGAGGGTATTCTGGGCCTCCATGTCGCTGGCCGGGTGACCCGGCGG
GGACGAGGCAAGCTAAACAGATCTGACTTATTATTTCAGGAAAGTTTCGGAGGAGATAGTGTTCGGCAGT
TTGTACATCATCTGCGGGATCAGGTACGGTTTGATCAGGTTGTAGAAGATCAGGTAAGACATAGAATCGA
TGTAGATGATCGGTTTGTTTTTGTTGATTTTTACGTAACAGTTCAGTTGGAATTTGTTACGCAGACCCTT
AACCAGGTATTCTACTTCTTCGAAAGTGAAAGACTGGGTGTTCAGTACGATCGATTTGTTGGTAGAGTTT
TTGTTGTAATCCCATTTACCACCATCATCCATGAACCAGTATGCCAGAGACATCGGGGTCAGGTAGTTTT
CAACCAGGTTGTTCGGGATGGTTTTTTT
[354 nt withheld, positions 3599-3952]
TTTCATATGCATGGATCCGGGGTTTTTTCTCCTTGACGTTAAAGTATAGAGGTATATTAACAATTTTTTG
TTGATACTTTTATTACATTTGAATAAGAAGTAATACAAACCGAAAATGTTGAAAGTATTAGTTAAAGTGG
TTATGCAGTTTTTGCATTTATATATCTGTTAATAGATCAAAAATCATCGCTTCGCTGATTAATTACCCCA
GAAATAAGGCTAAAAAACTAATCGCATTATCATCCTATGGTTGTTAATTTGATTCGTTCATTTGAAGGTT
TGTGGGGCCAGGTTACTGCCAATTTTTCCTCTTCATAACCATAAAAGCTAGTATTGTAGAATCTTTATTG
TTCGGAGCAGTGCGGCGCGAGGCACATCTGCGTTTCAGGAACGCGACCGGTGAAGACGAGGACGCACGGA
GGAGAGTCTTCCTTCGGAGGGCTGTCACCCGCTCGGCGGCTTCTAATCCGTACTTCAATATAGCAATGAG
CAGTTAAGCGTATTACTGAAAGTTCCAAAGAGAAGGTTTTTTTAGGCTAAGATAATGGGGCTCTTTACAT
TTCCACAACATATAAGTAAGATTAGATATGGATATGTATATGGATATGTATATGGTGGTAATGCCATGTA
ATATGATTATTAAACTTCTTTGCGTCCATCCAACGAGATCTGGCGCGCCTTAATTAACCCAACCTGCATT
AATGAATCGGCCAACGCGCGGGGAGAGGCGGTTTGCGTATTGGGCGCTCTTCCGCTTCCTCGCTCACTGA
CTCGCTGCGCTCGGTCGTTCGGCTGCGGCGAGCGGTATCAGCTCACTCAAAGGCGGTAATACGGTTATCC
ACAGAATCAGGGGATAACGCAGGAAAGAACATGTGAGCAAAAGGCCAGCAAAAGGCCAGGAACCGTAAAA
AGGCCGCGTTGCTGGCGTTTTTCCATAGGCTCCGCCCCCCTGACGAGCATCACAAAAATCGACGCTCAAG
TCAGAGGTGGCGAAACCCGACAGGACTATAAAGATACCAGGCGTTTCCCCCTGGAAGCTCCCTCGTGCGC
TCTCCTGTTCCGACCCTGCCGCTTACCGGATACCTGTCCGCCTTTCTCCCTTCGGGAAGCGTGGCGCTTT
CTCAATGCTCACGCTGTAGGTATCTCAGTTCGGTGTAGGTCGTTCGCTCCAAGCTGGGCTGTGTGCACGA
ACCCCCCGTTCAGCCCGACCGCTGCGCCTTATCCGGTAACTATCGTCTTGAGTCCAACCCGGTAAGACAC
GACTTATCGCCACTGGCAGCAGCCACTGGTAACAGGATTAGCAGAGCGAGGTATGTAGGCGGTGCTACAG
AGTTCTTGAAGTGGTGGCCTAACTACGGCTACACTAGAAGGACAGTATTTGGTATCTGCGCTCTGCTGAA
GCCAGTTACCTTCGGAAAAAGAGTTGGTAGCTCTTGATCCGGCAAACAAACCACCGCTGGTAGCGGTGGT
TTTTTTGTTTGCAAGCAGCAGATTACGCGCAGAAAAAAAGGATCTCAAGAAGATCCTTTGATCTTTTCTA
CGGGGTCTGACGCTCAGTGGAACGAAAACTCACGTTAAGGGATTTTGGTCATGAGATTATCAAAAAGGAT
CTTCACCTAGATCCTTTTAAATTAAAAATGAAGTTTTAAATCAATCTAAAGTATATATGAGTAAACTTGG
TCTGACAGTTACCAATGCTTAATCAGTGAGGCACCTATCTCAGCGATCTGTCTATTTCGTTCATCCATAG
TTGCCTGACTCCCCGTCGTGTAGATAACTACGATACGGGAGGGCTTACCATCTGGCCCCAGTGCTGCAAT
GATACCGCGAGACCCACGCTCACCGGCTCCAGATTTATCAGCAATAAACCAGCCAGCCGGAAGGGCCGAG
CGCAGAAGTGGTCCTGCAACTTTATCCGCCTCCATCCAGTCTATTAATTGTTGCCGGGAAGCTAGAGTAA
GTAGTTCGCCAGTTAATAGTTTGCGCAACGTTGTTGCCATTGCTACAGGCATCGTGGTGTCACGCTCGTC
GTTTGGTATGGCTTCATTCAGCTCCGGTTCCCAACGATCAAGGCGAGTTACATGATCCCCCATGTTGTGC
AAAAAAGCGGTTAGCTCCTTCGGTCCTCCGATCGTTGTCAGAAGTAAGTTGGCCGCAGTGTTATCACTCA
TGGTTATGGCAGCACTGCATAATTCTCTTACTGTCATGCCATCCGTAAGATGCTTTTCTGTGACTGGTGA
GTACTCAACCAAGTCATTCTGAGAATAGTGTATGCGGCGACCGAGTTGCTCTTGCCCGGCGTCAATACGG
GATAATACCGCGCCACATAGCAGAACTTTAAAAGTGCTCATCATTGGAAAACGTTCTTCGGGGCGAAAAC
TCTCAAGGATCTTACCGCTGTTGAGATCCAGTTCGATGTAACCCACTCGTGCACCCAACTGATCTTCAGC
ATCTTTTACTTTCACCAGCGTTTCTGGGTGAGCAAAAACAGGAAGGCAAAATGCCGCAAAAAAGGGAATA
AGGGCGACACGGAAATGTTGAATACTCATACTCTTCCTTTTTCAATATTATTGAAGCATTTATCAGGGTT
ATTGTCTCATGAGCGGATACATATTTGAATGTATTTAGAAAAATAAACAAATAGGGGTTCCGCGCACATT
TCCCCGAAAAGTGCCACCTGACGTCTAAGAAACCATTATTATCATGACATTAACCTATAAAAATAGGCGT
ATCACGAGGCCCTTTCGTCTCGCGCGTTTCGGTGATGACGGTGAAAACCTCTGACACATGCAGCTCCCGG
AGACGGTCACAGCTTGTCTGTAAGCGGATGCCGGGAGCAGACAAGCCCGTCAGGGCGCGTCAGCGGGTGT
TGGCGGGTGTCGGGGCTGGCTTAACTATGCGGCATCAGAGCAGATTGTACTGAGAGTGCACCATATGGAC
ATATTGTCGTTAGAACGCGGCTACAATTAATACATAACCTTATGTATCATACACATACGATTTAGGTGAC
ACTATA
