>Addgene plasmid #72243 | pGSKU | addgene partial sequence | sequence record 136111 | GAL1 5'-AATATACCTCTATACTTTAACGTC-3'
TGCATATGAAA
[354 nt withheld, positions 12-365]
AAAAAAACCATCCCGAACAACCTGGTTGAAAACTACCTGACCCCGATGTCTCTGGCATACTGGTTCATGG
ATGATGGTGGTAAATGGGATTACAACAAAAACTCTACCAACAAATCGATCGTACTGAACACCCAGTCTTT
CACTTTCGAAGAAGTAGAATACCTGGTTAAGGGTCTGCGTAACAAATTCCAACTGAACTGTTACGTAAAA
ATCAACAAAAACAAACCGATCATCTACATCGATTCTATGTCTTACCTGATCTTCTACAACCTGATCAAAC
CGTACCTGATCCCGCAGATGATGTACAAACTGCCGAACACTATCTCCTCCGAAACTTTCCTGAAATAATA
AGTCAGATCTGTTTAGCTTGCCTCGTCCCCGCCGGGTCACCCGGCCAGCGACATGGAGGCCCAGAATACC
CTCCTTGACAGTCTTGACGTGCGCAGCTCAGGGGCATGATGTGACTGTCGCCCGTACATTTAGCCCATAC
ATCCCCATGTATAATCATTTGCATCCATACATTTTGATGGCCGCACGGCGCGAAGCAAAAATTACGGCTC
CTCGCTGCAGACCTGCGAGCAGGGAAACGCTCCCCTCACAGACGCGTTGAATTGTCCCCACGCCGCGCCC
CTGTAGAGAAATATAAAAG
