>Addgene plasmid #72243 | pGSKU | addgene partial sequence | sequence record 136112 | M13-Rev 5'-CAGGAAACAGCTATGACC-3'
ACCCTCACTAAAGGGAACAAAAGCTGGTACCGGGCCCGGAGACAATCATATGGGAGAAGCAATTGGAAGA
TAGAAAAAAGGTACTCGGTACATAAATATATGTGATTCTGGGTAGAAGATCGGTCTGCATTGGATGGTGG
TAACGCATTTTTTTACACACATTACTTGCCTCGAGCATCAAATGGTGGTTATTCGTGGATCTATATCACG
TGATTTGCTTAAGAATTGTCGTTCATGGTGACACTTTTAGCTTTGACATGATTAAGCTCATCTCAATTGA
TGTTATCTAAAGTCATTTCAACTATCTAAGATGTGGTTGTGATTGGGCCATTTTGTGAAAGCCAGTACGC
CAGCGTCAATACACTCCCGTCAATTAGTTGCACCATGTCCACAAAATCATATACCAGTAGAGCTGAGACT
CATGCAAGTCCGGTTGCATCGAAACTTTTACGTTTAATGGATGAAAAGAAGACCAATTTGTGTGCTTCTC
TTGACGTTCGTTCGACTGATGAGCTATTGAAACTAGTTGAAACGTTGGGTCCATACATTTGCCTTTTGAA
AACACACGTTGATATCTTGGATGATTTCAGTTATGAGGGTACTGTCGTTCCATTGAAAGCATTGGCAGAG
AAATACAAGTTCTTGATATTTGAGGACAGAAAATTCGCCGATATCGGTAACACAGTCAAATTACAATATA
CATCGGGCGTTTACCGTATCGCAGAATGGTCTGATATCACCAACGCCCACGGGGTTACTGGTGCTGGTAT
TGTTGCTGGCTTGAAACAAGGTGCGCAAGAGGTCACCAAAGAACCAAGGGGATTATTGATGCTTGCTGAA
TTGTCTTCCAAGGGTTCTCTAGCACACGGTGAATATACTAAGGGTACCGTTGATATTGCAAAGAGTGATA
AAGATTTCGTTATTGGGTTCATTGCTCAGAACGATATGGGAGGAAGAGAAGAAGGGTTTGATTGGCTAAT
CATGACCCCAGGTGTAGGTTT
